Addgene plasmid #26441: p171 Dync1i1.F
Depositing lab: Elizabeth Fisher. Depositing organization: University College London. Publication: Mouse cytoplasmic dynein intermediate chains: identification of new isoforms, alternative splicing and tissue distribution of transcripts. Kuta A, Deng W, Morsi El-Kadi A, Banks GT, Hafezparast M, Pfister KK, Fisher EM. PLoS One. 2010 . 5(7):e11682. 10.1371/journal.pone.0011682 PubMed 20657784.
Backbone
  Vector backbone: pCR4-TOPO
  Backbone manufacturer: Invitrogen
  Backbone size w/o insert (bp): 3956
  Vector type: subcloning and sequencing
Growth in bacteria
  Bacterial resistance: Kanamycin, 50 μg/mL
  Growth temperature: 37°C
  Growth strain: DH5alpha
  Growth instructions: TOP10 [Invitrogen], standard LB with 50 ug/ml of kanamicin
  Copy number: High Copy
Gene/Insert
  Gene/Insert name: cytoplasmic dynein 1 intermediate chain 1 isoform F (alt name: Dync1i1, IC74, DIC)
  Species: M. musculus (mouse)
  Insert size (bp): 2397
  Mutation: N/A
  GenBank ID: NM_010063
  Entrez Gene: Dync1i1 (a.k.a. DH IC-1, DHIC-1, DI, DIC, Dnci, Dncic1, IC7, IC74)
  Cloning method: TOPO Cloning
  Sequencing primers: 5′ M13, T7; 3′ M13, T7
Terms and licenses: Academic/Nonprofit Terms; Industry Terms: Not Available to Industry
How to cite: p171 Dync1i1.F was a gift from Elizabeth Fisher (Addgene plasmid # 26441 ; http://n2t.net/addgene:26441 ; RRID:Addgene_26441)
