[The description below was written by a language model from this plasmid's Addgene catalogue record.]
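Description:
p171 Dync1i1.F is a bacterial subcloning and sequencing plasmid built on the commercial pCR4-TOPO backbone (about 4 kb without insert). It carries a mouse cDNA for isoform F of cytoplasmic dynein 1 intermediate chain 1 (Dync1i1, also known as IC74 or DIC). The insert of roughly 2.4 kb was introduced by TOPO cloning, in which a PCR product is ligated directly into a topoisomerase-activated vector, and no mutation relative to the reference transcript is recorded. The plasmid is maintained at high copy number in standard E. coli cloning strains and is selected with kanamycin. No feature table accompanies the record, so other backbone elements are not itemised. The listed sequencing primers show that M13 and T7 priming sites flank the cloning site and can be used to read into the insert from either side.

The vector is intended for subcloning and sequencing, not expression. The record describes no eukaryotic promoter, epitope tag, reporter or mammalian selection marker, and it does not state the orientation of the insert relative to the flanking primer sites. Dynein intermediate chains are subunits of the cytoplasmic dynein motor complex, and Dync1i1 gives rise to several alternatively spliced isoforms. This clone comes from work that catalogued mouse intermediate chain isoforms, their alternative splicing and their tissue distribution. It serves as a sequence-verified reference copy of the F splice variant, suitable as a template for PCR, for comparing isoforms, or as a source for transferring the coding sequence into expression vectors.
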