>Addgene plasmid #26441 | p171 Dync1i1.F | depositor partial sequence | sequence record 12482 | Author sequence
CTCCACGACCTCCAGTGAGCCTCCGCGTACAGCATTCAGGAAGCAAACATGTCTGACAAGAGCGACCTAA
AGGCCGAGCTGGAGCGCAAAAAGCAGCGCTTAGCACAGATAAGAGAGGAGAAGAAACGGAAGGAAGAGGA
GAGGAAGAAGAAAGAGGCAGATATGCAGCAAAAGAAAGAGCCCGTTCAAGATGACTCCGATCTGGATCGC
AAACGACGGGAGACAGAAGCTTTGCTTCAGAGCATTGGCATATCACCGGAGCCCCCTCTAGTGAGCACTC
CCAGTGATGCTGGAAGCCAAGACTCGGGCGATCTGGGGCCATTAACAAGGAGACGACTGCACAAGCTGGG
CGTGTCAAAGGTGACCCAGGTGGATTTCCTGCCTAGGGAAGTAGTATCCTACTCCAAGGAGACACAGACT
CCTCTTGCAACACATCAGTCTGAAGAGGATGAGGAAGATGAGGAGATGGTAGAACCCAAAATTGGTCATG
ATTCTGAACTGGAGAATCAAGAAAAAAAGCAGGAGACAAAGGAAGCCCCTCCAAGAGAGTTGACGGAGGA
AGAAAAACAGCAGATCCTGCACTCAGAAGAATTCCTCATCTTCTTTGACCGGACAATCCGAGTAATTGAA
AGAGCTCTTGCAGAGGACTCGGACATCTTTTTTGACTACAGCGGTCGAGAGCTGGAGGAGAAAGATGGGG
ATGTGCAGGCTGGAGCCAACCTGTCTTTCAACCGTCAGTTCTACGATGAACATTGGTCTAAGCATCGGGT
GGTCACATGTATGGACTGGTCTCTCCAGTACCCTGAGCTGATGGTTGCTTCTTATAGCAACAACGAAGAT
GCTCCCCACGAGCCAGATGGAGTGGCCTTGGTTTGGAACATGAAGTTCAAGAAAACCACACCAGAATATG
TCTTCCACTGTCAGTCTTCTGTGATGTCAGTCTGCTTTGCCCGTTTTCATCCTAATTTGGTGGTTGGTGG
CACCTATTCAGGCCAGATTGTCCTCTGGGACAATCGCAGTCATCGAAGAACGCCTGTCCAGAGGACCCCC
TTGTCAGCCGCTGCACATACACATCCTGTGTACTGTGTCAATGTTGTTGGGACCCAGAATGCTCACAACC
TGATCACTGTCTCTACCGATGGCAAAATGTGTTCCTGGAGCTTGGACATGCTCTCAACCCCACAGGAGAG
CATGGAGCTGGTGTATAATAAGTCCAAGCCTGTGGCTGTGACGGGAATGGCTTTCCCAACGGGAGACGTC
AACAACTTCGTGGTTGGCAGTGAGGAAGGGACCGTCTACACGGCTTGTCGTCATGGAAGCAAAGCAGGCA
TCGGTGAGGTCTTTGAAGGTCACCAAGGGCCAGTGACAGGCATTAACTGCCACATGGCAGTGGGTCCCAT
CGACTTTTCTCATCTGTTTGTCACGTCATCATTTGACTGGACTGTCAAACTGTGGACCACGAAGCACAAC
AAGCCGCTCTACTCCTTTGAAGACAATGCAGACTATGTGTACGATGTCATGTGGTCCCCCGTGCATCCCG
CGCTCTTTGCCTGCGTGGACGGGATGGGGCGCTTGGACCTCTGGAACCTCAACAGTGACACCGAGGTGCC
AACAGCAAGTGTGGCCATTGAAGGAGCATCTGCCCTAAACCGAGTTCGTTGGGCACAGGGTGGCAAGGAA
GTTGCGGTAGGGGACTCAGAAGGCCGCATTTGGATCTACGATGTTGGAGAGCTTGCCGTTCCACACAATG
ATGAATGGACACGATTTGCCCGGACCCTGGTGGAGATCCGCGCCAACAGGGCTGACAGCGAGGAGGAAGG
GGCTGTTGAGTTAGCTGCCTAGACATGAGATGAGTCTGCCCACTCTGGCGCCCACCCTTCCATGCTAGAA
CTCAGTCTGCAGTCAAGGCCCCCGTGCAGTGTTTGGCGTTCTTTCTGTATCAGTATCCCCGTGGCATCTT
GGGTGCCATATTGTGCAGTGTTTCCCCATATTCTCCACGTGTACCTACTCACTCGAAATCCACCCCAGCG
TTTCTACCTTTGTGTCCCCGTCTCAAAAACAAATGGGGGAGGGAACCCTTAGGGGTTTAGTTGTTGCCTT
TTAACTACTTGGTAGCTGTATTTAATAGCTGGAAACCTCTGGTTGAATTTGTGCTTACATGTACTTCTGG
CGTAGTCCTATTAAATCCATATGAAGCCAGATATGATTGGGTGCAGATGTGGTGTGCCTCATGATATGGT
ACAGGGCCAAAGACTTGAGATGTGGTGTTTTACATGGTGATTCGCATTATGAATGGATTTACTACAAGAA
CATTGCTGCTCCTTATTTATTGTAATGTGCTGCATGGAACATATTTATTTGAAAGCATTAAAATAAACGA
TCTTAGAGCATGTGCGT
