>Addgene plasmid #26441 | p171 Dync1i1.F | addgene partial sequence | sequence record 32878 | 26441 with mDync1i1-R 5'-TGAGTGCAGGATCTGCTGTT
GGGCTTCCTTTGTCTCCTGCTTTTTTTCTTGATTCTCCAGTTCAGAATCATGACCAATTTTGGGTTCTAC
CATCTCCTCATCTTCCTCATCCTCTTCAGACTGATGTGTTGCAAGAGGAGTCTGTGTCTCCTTGGAGTAG
GATACTACTTCCCTAGGCAGGAAATCCACCTGGGTCACCTTTGACACGCCCAGCTTGTGCAGTCGTCTCC
TTGTTAATGGCCCCAGATCGCCCGAGTCTTGGCTTCCAGCATCACTGGGAGTGCTCACTAGAGGGGGCTC
CGGTGATATGCCAATGCTCTGAAGCAAAGCTTCTGTCTCCCGTCGTTTGCGATCCAGATCGGAGTCATCT
TGAACGGGCTCTTTCTTTTGCTGCATATCTGCCTCTTTCTTCTTCCTCTCCTCTTCCTTCCGTTTCTTCT
CCTCTCTTATCTGTGCTAAGCGCTGCTTTTTGCGCTCCAGCTCGGCCTTTAGGTCGCTCTTGTCAGACAT
GTTTGCTTCCTGAATGCTGTACGCGGAGGCTCACTGGAGGTCGTGGAGAAGGGCGAATTCGTTTAAACCT
GCAGGACTAGTCCCTTTAGTGAGGGTTAATTCTGAGCTTGGCGTAATCATGGTCATAGCTGTTTCCTGTG
TGAAATTGTTATCCGCTCACAATTCCACACAACATACGAGCCGGAAGCATAAAGTGTAAAGCCTGGGGTG
CCTAATGAGTGAGCTAACTCACATTAATTGCGTTGCGCTCACTGCCCGCTTTCCAGTCGGGAAACCTGTC
GTGCCAGCTGCATTAATGAATCGGC
